>Addgene plasmid #37845 | E1b-GFP-Tol2 | depositor full sequence | sequence record 47451 | E1b-GFP-Tol2 sequence 7602 bps
AATAGTGTATGCGGCGACCGAGTTGCTCTTGCCCGGCGTCAATACGGGATAATACCGCGCCACATAGCAG
AACTTTAAAAGTGCTCATCATTGGAAAACGTTCTTCGGGGCGAAAACTCTCAAGGATCTTACCGCTGTTG
AGATCCAGTTCGATGTAACCCACTCGTGCACCCAACTGATCTTCAGCATCTTTTACTTTCACCAGCGTTT
CTGGGTGAGCAAAAACAGGAAGGCAAAATGCCGCAAAAAAGGGAATAAGGGCGACACGGAAATGTTGAAT
ACTCATACTCTTCCTTTTTCAATATTATTGAAGCATTTATCAGGGTTATTGTCTCATGAGCGGATACATA
TTTGAATGTATTTAGAAAAATAAACAAATAGGGGTTCCGCGCACATTTCCCCGAAAAGTGCCACCTAAAT
TGTAAGCGTTAATATTTTGTTAAAATTCGCGTTAAATTTTTGTTAAATCAGCTCATTTTTTAACCAATAG
GCCGAAATCGGCAAAATCCCTTATAAATCAAAAGAATAGACCGAGATAGGGT
[37 nt withheld, positions 543-579]
AAAGAACGTGGACTCCAACGTCAAAGG
[49 nt withheld, positions 607-655]
T
[91 nt withheld, positions 657-747]
G
[124 nt withheld, positions 749-872]
CCCATTCGCCATTCAGGCTGCGCAACTGTTGGGAAGGGCGATCGGTGCGGGCCTCTTCGCTATTACGCCA
GCTGGCGAAAGGGGGATGTGCTGCAAGGCGATTAAGTTGGGTAACGCCAGGGTTTTCCCAGTCACGACGT
TGTAAAACGACGGCCAGTGAGCGCGCGTAATACGACTCACTATAGGGCGAATTGGGTACCAAATAGTAGG
AATTACCCACCTGTACAAGTGCTGAAAACTTGGATGAATAAGCCCGTTTGCCATTTTCTACTGCTATTTT
AAATCTTTTCTGTATTTGTCTGCATTTGTCTTTACCCTTGAATAAATGTTTTAGTTGTTTTTTTTCAATT
ATGACTGTGTTTAACAGACATTATTACAATAATATGTAATAGTAGTACACACTATTATTATGTAATAGTA
CTTGTTGACTGTATTTGAGAACTGGACCGAGTGAGTGTTACGTCACCCATTCAAAATGACTTACTTCTGG
CTCCAACAAAATGAAGTTAATTCAGTTGCCATTTTTCACTGTATGGACATCGCCGTGTTGGAGCTAGACG
TTGCCAATAAGCAAGAAAGAGCCGAGATGCGTCGAGTCTGAGTCACCGTTCCTATGGCAACCCCTCTAAC
CAATCAGAAGTAAGCTTGTTGGAAGTCCACAGCCTACCACTTGAAAGCGGGCTGCACAAAATCTGTCAAA
CGTTTTGAACGTTGGATGTGAGAGCACATACTTTTATTAAGGCATCTGGTTGGTCAGTTTATAATATCAA
CAACTTGGGCTACAGAAAAGAAAAGTTATTACAGAAATTATGATTAACAAGTACATGTTAAATAAAGATT
TTAATATGAATGCCACCACTGGAGCATTCATGCCATTTGGAGCTTCTTCCTGTTTGGATCACTAGAAGGA
GGAGGTCACTCATTACAGTTCTCATATACAGTCGTTGGTTGGTTGGTTGGTTGGTAGATTGATTGATTGA
TTGATTGATTGATTGATTGATTGATTGATTGATTGATTGATTGATTGATTGATTGATTGATTGGTAGTCA
AAATAAGAAATAATTTCCACAGATTCATTACAGAAATGATTAAATGCATACATAAAAAACTGGGGGGGGG
GGGATACAACAACACACTTAAGTCACATTTGCCTACGTAAAGAAAAGTAAAGAAAATCAATAGCTATATT
TTACATCTCCTTTTTTTGCTGTCTTTTAATTAGCCTTGTTTTGCTGTTATCTTGATTGAAACTGTAACTT
CTTCACCTGCTTCTTTTCTTTGTAGGTTTTGCCAGCCCAGAAACAGGCATGGCTGTGCAAGGCCAGAGCA
CCATGCACAATGCGCTGCATGTCTTCATGAACGGCTCAATGTCCTCAGTCCAGGGCTCAGCCAACGACCC
CATCTTCCTCCTTCACCATGCTTTCATTGACAGGTAACAAACACGTCATGACATTAGACTGCACAGTTTT
TGACAAAGTTCATACAATCTGTTGTTTATAGCTGCTACAATTAGTGAAGTTTGTGAATGTACTTGGATGA
GCAGCGAAAGATCAATTGAGATCAATTGTTAGAGTTTGGTTGCCCTGCAGAGCAAAGAACAAAAAATAAT
CTGGTGGCTTTACTGCGTGAGGTTATTATTGGTGGAATAGAAACACAAAACATAATTGCATTTATTTGTT
TAATTTTTTATCTTATCTTAACTTTCATCTTGCATATTTGTTTCTTACATCATTTCTAGCATCTTTGAGC
GCTGGCTAAGAACTCATCAGCCTCCCCGGTCCATCTACCCACGTACCAATGCACCAATTGGCCACAATGA
CGGCTACTACATGGTGCCATTCCTTCCTCTTTATAGGAATGGAGACTACCTCCTGTCCAACAATGCTCTT
GGATACGAGTACGCCTACCTGTTGGACCCAGGTCATTGCACAACACCAGAAATGCCCTCTGATCTGCAAA
AGACGTGAATATCTGTTCAGACACCCATATCCACTCTGTTCCACACAGGTCAGAGGTTTGTCCAGGAGTT
CTTGACAGAGGTGTAAAAAGTACTCAAAAATTTTACTCAAGTGAAAGTACAAGTACTTAGGGAAAATTTT
ACTCAATTAAAAGTAAAAGTATCTGGCTAGAATCTTACTTGAGTAAAAGTAAAAAAGTACTCCATTAAAA
TTGTACTTGAGTATTAAGGAAGTAAAAGTAAAAGCAAGAAAGAAAACTAGAGATTCTTGTTTAAGCTTTT
AATCTCAAAAAACATTAAATGAAATGCATACAAGGTTTTATCCTGCTTTAGAACTGTTTGTATTTAATTA
TCAAACTATAAGACAGACAATCTAATGCCAGTACACGCTACTCAAAGTTGTAAAACCTCAGATTTAACTT
CAGTAGAAGCTGATTCTCAAAATTGTTAGTGTCAAGCCTAGCTCTTTTGGGGCTGAAAAGCAATCCTGCA
GTGCTGAAAAGCCTCTCACAGGCAGCCGATGCGGGAAGAGGTGTATTAGTCTTGATAGAGAGGCTGCAAA
TAGCAGGAAACGTGAGCAGAGACTCCCTGGTGTCTGAAACACAGGCCAGATGGGCCCTCGAGAGATCTCT
CGACTCTAGAGGGTATATAATGGATCCCATCGCGTCTCAGCCTCACTTTGAGCTCCTCCACACGAATTTC
GACCGATCCTGAGAACTTCAGGGTGAGTTTGGGGACCCTTGATTGTTCTTTCTTTTTCGCTATTGTAAAA
TTCATGTTATATGGAGGGGGCAAAGTTTTCAGGGTGTTGTTTAGAATGGGAAGATGTCCCTTGTATCACC
ATGGACCCTCATGATAATTTTGTTTCTTTCACTTTCTACTCTGTTGACAACCATTGTCTCCTCTTATTTT
CTTTTCATTTTCTGTAACTTTTTCGTTAAACTTTAGCTTGCATTTGTAACGAATTTTTAAATTCACTTTT
GTTTATTTGTCAGATTGTAAGTACTTTCTCTAATCACTTTTTTTTCAAGGCAATCAGGGTATATTATATT
GTACTTCAGCACAGTTTTAGAGAACAATTGTTATAATTAAATGATAAGGTAGAATATTTCTGCATATAAA
TTCTGGCTGGCGTGGAAATATTCTTATTGGTAGAAACAACTACACCCTGGTCATCATCCTGCCTTTCTCT
TTATGGTTACAATGATATACACTGTTTGAGATGAGGATAAAATACTCTGAGTCCAAACCGGGCCCCTCTG
CTAACCATGTTCATGCCTTCTTCTCTTTCCTACAGCTCCTGGGCAACGTGCTGGTTGTTGTGCTGTCTCA
TCATTTTGGCAAAGAATTCCTCGACGGATCCACCGGTCGCCACCATGGTGAGCAAGGGCGAGGAGCTGTT
CACCGGGGTGGTGCCCATCCTGGTCGAGCTGGACGGCGACGTAAACGGCCACAAGTTCAGCGTGTCCGGC
GAGGGCGAGGGCGATGCCACCTACGGCAAGCTGACCCTGAAGTTCATCTGCACCACCGGCAAGCTGCCCG
TGCCCTGGCCCACCCTCGTGACCACCCTGACCTACGGCGTGCAGTGCTTCAGCCGCTACCCCGACCACAT
GAAGCAGCACGACTTCTTCAAGTCCGCCATGCCCGAAGGCTACGTCCAGGAGCGCACCATCTTCTTCAAG
GACGACGGCAACTACAAGACCCGCGCCGAGGTGAAGTTCGAGGGCGACACCCTGGTGAACCGCATCGAGC
TGAAGGGCATCGACTTCAAGGAGGACGGCAACATCCTGGGGCACAAGCTGGAGTACAACTACAACAGCCA
CAACGTCTATATCATGGCCGACAAGCAGAAGAACGGCATCAAGGTGAACTTCAAGATCCGCCACAACATC
GAGGACGGCAGCGTGCAGCTCGCCGACCACTACCAGCAGAACACCCCCATCGGCGACGGCCCCGTGCTGC
TGCCCGACAACCACTACCTGAGCACCCAGTCCGCCCTGAGCAAAGACCCCAACGAGAAGCGCGATCACAT
GGTCCTGCTGGAGTTCGTGACCGCCGCCGGGATCACTCTCGGCATGGACGAGCTGTACAAGTAAAGCGGC
CGCCACCGCGGTGGAGCTCGAATTAATTCATCGATGATGATCCAGACATGATAAGATACATTGATGAGTT
TGGACAAACCACAACTAGAATGCAGTGAAAAAAATGCTTTATTTGTGAAATTTGTGATGCTATTGCTTTA
TTTGTAACCATTATAAGCTGCAATAAACAAGTTAACAACAACAATTGCATTCATTTTATGTTTCAGGTTC
AGGGGGAGGTGTGGGAGGTTTTTTAAAGCAAGTAAAACCTCTACAAATGTGGTATGGCTGATTATGATCC
TCTAGATCAGATCCGAAGATACGGCCACGGGTGCTCTTGATCCTGTGGCTGATTTTGGACTGTGCTGCTC
GCAGCTGCTGATGAATCACATACTTCCTCCATTTTCTTCCACTGATTGACTGTTATAATTTCCCTAATTT
CCAGGTCAAGGTGCTGTGCATTGTGGTAATAGATGTGACATGACGTCACTTCCAAAGGACCAATGAACAT
GTCTGACCAATTTCATATAATGTGAAAACGATTTTCATAGGCAGAATAAATAACATTTAAATTAAACTGG
GCATCAGCGCAATTCAATTGGTTTGGTAATAGCAAGGGAAAATAGAATGAAGTGATCTCCAAAAAATAAG
TACTTTTTGACTGTAAATAAAATTGTAAGGAGTAAAAAGTACTTTTTTTTCTAAAAAAATGTAATTAAGT
AAAAGTAAAAGTATTGATTTTTAATTGTACTCAAGTAAAGTAAAAATCCCCAAAAATAATACTTAAGTAC
AGTAATCAAGTAAAATTACTCAAGTACTTTACACCTCTGGTTCTTGACCCCCTACCTTCAGCAAGCCCAG
CAGATCCACTAGTTCTAGAGCGGCCGCCACCGCGGTGGAGCTCCAGCTTTTGTTCCCTTTAGTGAGGGTT
AATTGCGCGCTTGGCGTAATCATGGTCATAGCTGTTTCCTGTGTGAAATTGTTATCCGCTCACAATTCCA
CACAACATACGAGCCGGAAGCATAAAGTGTAAAGCCTGGGGTGCCTAATGAGTGAGCTAACTCACATTAA
TTGCGTTGCGCTCACTGCCCGCTTTCCAGTCGGGAAACCTGTCGTGCCAGCTGCATTAATGAATCGGCCA
ACGCGCGGGGAGAGGCGGTTTGCGTATTGGGCGCTCTTCCGCTTCCTCGCTCACTGACTCGCTGCGCTCG
GTCGTTCGGCTGCGGCGAGCGGTATCAGCTCACTCAAAGGCGGTAATACGGTTATCCACAGAATCAGGGG
ATAACGCAGGAAAGAACATGTGAGCAAAAGGCCAGCAAAAGGCCAGGAACCGTAAAAAGGCCGCGTTGCT
GGCGTTTTTCCATAGGCTCCGCCCCCCTGACGAGCATCACAAAAATCGACGCTCAAGTCAGAGGTGGCGA
AACCCGACAGGACTATAAAGATACCAGGCGTTTCCCCCTGGAAGCTCCCTCGTGCGCTCTCCTGTTCCGA
CCCTGCCGCTTACCGGATACCTGTCCGCCTTTCTCCCTTCGGGAAGCGTGGCGCTTTCTCATAGCTCACG
CTGTAGGTATCTCAGTTCGGTGTAGGTCGTTCGCTCCAAGCTGGGCTGTGTGCACGAACCCCCCGTTCAG
CCCGACCGCTGCGCCTTATCCGGTAACTATCGTCTTGAGTCCAACCCGGTAAGACACGACTTATCGCCAC
TGGCAGCAGCCACTGGTAACAGGATTAGCAGAGCGAGGTATGTAGGCGGTGCTACAGAGTTCTTGAAGTG
GTGGCCTAACTACGGCTACACTAGAAGAACAGTATTTGGTATCTGCGCTCTGCTGAAGCCAGTTACCTTC
GGAAAAAGAGTTGGTAGCTCTTGATCCGGCAAACAAACCACCGCTGGTAGCGGTGGTTTTTTTGTTTGCA
AGCAGCAGATTACGCGCAGAAAAAAAGGATCTCAAGAAGATCCTTTGATCTTTTCTACGGGGTCTGACGC
TCAGTGGAACGAAAACTCACGTTAAGGGATTTTGGTCATGAGATTATCAAAAAGGATCTTCACCTAGATC
CTTTTAAATTAAAAATGAAGTTTTAAATCAATCTAAAGTATATATGAGTAAACTTGGTCTGACAGTTACC
AATGCTTAATCAGTGAGGCACCTATCTCAGCGATCTGTCTATTTCGTTCATCCATAGTTGCCTGACTCCC
CGTCGTGTAGATAACTACGATACGGGAGGGCTTACCATCTGGCCCCAGTGCTGCAATGATACCGCGAGAC
CCACGCTCACCGGCTCCAGATTTATCAGCAATAAACCAGCCAGCCGGAAGGGCCGAGCGCAGAAGTGGTC
CTGCAACTTTATCCGCCTCCATCCAGTCTATTAATTGTTGCCGGGAAGCTAGAGTAAGTAGTTCGCCAGT
TAATAGTTTGCGCAACGTTGTTGCCATTGCTACAGGCATCGTGGTGTCACGCTCGTCGTTTGGTATGGCT
TCATTCAGCTCCGGTTCCCAACGATCAAGGCGAGTTACATGATCCCCCATGTTGTGCAAAAAAGCGGTTA
GCTCCTTCGGTCCTCCGATCGTTGTCAGAAGTAAGTTGGCCGCAGTGTTATCACTCATGGTTATGGCAGC
ACTGCATAATTCTCTTACTGTCATGCCATCCGTAAGATGCTTTTCTGTGACTGGTGAGTACTCAACCAAG
TCATTCTGAG
Features (pLannotate 1.2.2; 18 found; start..end, strand, type, name):
    287..391     -  promoter       AmpR promoter: bla
    444..872     -  rep_origin     f1 ori (sequence partly withheld): f1 bacteriophage origin of replication; arrow indicates direction of (+) strand synthesis
    877..1032    -  CDS            lacZα (fragment): LacZα fragment of β-galactosidase; lacZ fragment
   1040..1058    +  promoter       T7 promoter: promoter for bacteriophage T7 RNA polymerase
   3469..3486    +  promoter       minP (fragment): minimal TATA-box promoter with low basal activity
   3555..4127    +  intron         β-globin intron: intron from rabbit β-globin gene
   4207..4926    +  CDS            EGFP: the original enhanced GFP (Yang et al., 1996) mammalian codon-optimized
   4927..4951    -  misc_feature   MCS (fragment): pBluescript multiple cloning site
   4971..5105    -  polyA_signal   SV40 poly(A) signal: SV40 polyadenylation signal
   5128..5211    -  CDS            large T antigen (fragment): large T antigen from SV40 (simian virus 40)
   5775..5815    -  misc_feature   MCS (fragment): pBluescript multiple cloning site
   5828..5846    -  promoter       T3 promoter: promoter for bacteriophage T3 RNA polymerase
   5891..5907    -  protein_bind   lac operator: The lac repressor binds to the lac operator to inhibit transcription in E. coli. This inhibition can be relieved by adding lactose or isopropyl-β-D-thiogalactopyranoside (IPTG). lac repressor encoded by lacI
   5915..5945    -  promoter       lac promoter: promoter for the E. coli lac operon
   5960..5981    -  protein_bind   CAP binding site: CAP binding activates transcription in the presence of cAMP. E. coli catabolite activator protein
   5994..6086    -  CDS            lacI (fragment): lac repressor; lacI; The lac repressor binds to the lac operator to inhibit transcription in E. coli. This inhibition can be relieved by adding lactose or isopropyl-β-D-thiogalactopyranoside (IPTG).
   6269..6857    -  rep_origin     ori: high-copy-number ColE1/pMB1/pBR322/pUC origin of replication
   7028..286     -  CDS            AmpR (across the origin): β-lactamase; bla; confers resistance to ampicillin, carbenicillin, and related antibiotics
