[The description below was written by a language model from this plasmid's Addgene catalogue record and pLannotate feature annotations shown in this document.]
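Description:
E1b-GFP-Tol2 is an empty-backbone zebrafish enhancer assay vector, a 7.6 kb plasmid designed to test whether a candidate DNA fragment can drive tissue-specific reporter expression in vivo. The catalogue entry does not name a parental backbone, but the annotated features (T7 and T3 promoters flanking the payload, pBluescript multiple cloning site fragments, a lacZα fragment, lac promoter/operator and an f1 origin) indicate a pBluescript-type cloning plasmid. It is propagated in E. coli at high copy from a ColE1/pUC-type origin and selected with ampicillin through the β-lactamase gene and its native promoter.

The reporter cassette consists of a minimal TATA-box promoter, recorded in the catalogue as E1b and detected by the annotation software as a short minimal-promoter match, followed by a rabbit β-globin intron, an EGFP coding sequence and an SV40 polyadenylation region. The minimal promoter has low basal activity on its own, so GFP signal depends on an enhancer-active sequence cloned nearby by restriction-enzyme cloning; the intron generally improves processing and expression of the transcript. The name indicates that the cassette is carried within Tol2 transposon arms, which would allow genomic integration in zebrafish embryos when Tol2 transposase is supplied, but the feature table does not annotate these arms; they presumably lie in the sizeable unannotated stretches on either side of the reporter cassette. The associated publication concerns coding exons that act as tissue-specific enhancers of neighbouring genes, consistent with use of this vector for screening candidate enhancers by GFP expression patterns in transgenic zebrafish.
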