Addgene plasmid #37845: E1b-GFP-Tol2
Purpose: (Empty Backbone)
Depositing lab: Nadav Ahituv. Depositing organization: University of California, San Francisco (UCSF). Publication: Coding exons function as tissue-specific enhancers of nearby genes. Birnbaum RY, Clowney EJ, Agamy O, Kim MJ, Zhao J, Yamanaka T, Pappalardo Z, Clarke SL, Wenger AM, Nguyen L, Gurrieri F, Everman DB, Schwartz CE, Birk OS, Bejerano G, Lomvardas S, Ahituv N. Genome Res. 2012 Jun;22(6):1059-68. Epub 2012 Mar 22. 10.1101/gr.133546.111 PubMed 22442009.
Backbone
  Vector backbone: NA
  Vector type: Zebrafish enhancer assay vector
  Promoter: E1b
Growth in bacteria
  Bacterial resistance: Ampicillin, 100 μg/mL
  Growth temperature: 37°C
  Growth strain: DH5alpha
  Copy number: High Copy
Gene/Insert
  Cloning method: Restriction Enzyme
  Sequencing primers: 5′ GATGCGGGAAGAGGTGTATTAGT; 3′ AGTTCTCAGGATCGGTCGAAAT
Terms and licenses: Academic/Nonprofit Terms; Industry Terms: Not Available to Industry
How to cite: E1b-GFP-Tol2 was a gift from Nadav Ahituv (Addgene plasmid # 37845 ; http://n2t.net/addgene:37845 ; RRID:Addgene_37845)
