>Addgene plasmid #37845 | E1b-GFP-Tol2 | addgene partial sequence | sequence record 48815 | EGFP-C 5'-CATGGTCCTGCTGGAGTTCGTG-3'
GCTGTACAAGTAAAGCGGCCGCCACCGCGGTGGAGCTCGAATTAATTCATCGATGATGATCCAGACATGA
TAAGATACATTGATGAGTTTGGACAAACCACAACTAGAATGCAGTGAAAAAAATGCTTTATTTGTGAAAT
TTGTGATGCTATTGCTTTATTTGTAACCATTATAAGCTGCAATAAACAAGTTAACAACAACAATTGCATT
CATTTTATGTTTCAGGTTCAGGGGGAGGTGTGGGAGGTTTTTTAAAGCAAGTAAAACCTCTACAAATGTG
GTATGGCTGATTATGATCCTCTAGATCAGATCCGAAGATACGGCCACGGGTGCTCTTGATCCTGTGGCTG
ATTTTGGACTGTGCTGCTCGCAGCTGCTGATGAATCACATACTTCCTCCATTTTCTTCCACTGATTGACT
GTTATAATTTCCCTAATTTCCAGGTCAAGGTGCTGTGCATTGTGGTAATAGATGTGACATGACGTCACTT
CCAAAGGACCAATGAACATGTCTGACCAATTTCATATAATGTGAAAACGATTTTCATAGGCAGAATAAAT
AACATTTAAATTAAACTGGGCATCAGCGCAATTCAATTGGTTTGGTAATAGCAAGGGAAAATAGAATGAA
GTGATCTCCAAAAAATAAGTACTTTTTGACTGTAAATAAAATTGTAAGGAGTAAAAAGTACTTTTTTTTC
TAAAAAAATGTAATTAAGTAAAAGTAAAAGTATTGATTTTTAATTGTACTCAAGTAAAGTAAAAATCCCC
AAAAATAATACTTAAGTACAGTAATCAAGTAAAATTACTCAAGTACTTTAC
